LOCUS       Exported 720 bp ds-DNA linear SYN 18-MAY-2021
DEFINITION  Bacterial expression of mAmetrine (version 1.1) fluorescent protein.
ACCESSION   .
VERSION     .
KEYWORDS    pBad-mAmetrine1.1
SOURCE      synthetic DNA construct
  ORGANISM  synthetic DNA construct
REFERENCE   1 (bases 1 to 720)
  AUTHORS   Ai HW, Hazelwood KL, Davidson MW, Campbell RE
  TITLE     Fluorescent protein FRET pairs for ratiometric imaging of dual
            biosensors.
  JOURNAL   Nat Methods. 2008 May . 5(5):401-3.
  PUBMED    18425137
REFERENCE   2 (bases 1 to 720)
  AUTHORS   .
  TITLE     Direct Submission
  JOURNAL   Exported May 18, 2021 from SnapGene Server 1.1.58
            http://www.snapgene.com
FEATURES             Location/Qualifiers
     source          1..720
                     /organism="synthetic DNA construct"
                     /mol_type="other DNA"
     CDS             1..720
                     /codon_start=1
                     /product="photostable yellow fluorescent protein with a
                     large Stokes shift, excitable with violet light (Ai et al.,
                     2008)"
                     /label=mAmetrine1.1
                     /translation="MVSKGEELFTGVVPILVELDGDVNGHRFSVRGEGEGDATNGKLTL
                     KFICTSGELPVPWPTLVTTLSYGVQCFARYPDHMKQHDFFKSAMPEGYVQERTISFKDD
                     GSYRTRAEVKFEGDTLVNRIELKGIDFKEDGNILGHKLEYNMNAWDAYITADKQKNGIK
                     ANFKIEHNVKDGGVQLADAYQQNTPIGDGSVLLPDNHYLSFQSKLFKDPNEQRDHMVLL
                     EFVTAAGITPGMDELYK"
     primer_bind     complement(46..67)
                     /label=EGFP-N
                     /note="EGFP, reverse primer"
ORIGIN
        1 atggtgagca agggcgagga gctgttcacc ggggtggtgc ccatcctggt cgagctggac
       61 ggcgacgtaa acggccacag gttcagcgtg cgcggcgagg gcgagggcga tgccaccaac
      121 ggcaagctga ccctgaagtt catctgcacc tccggcgagc tgcccgtgcc ctggcccacc
      181 ctcgtgacca ccctgtctta cggcgtgcag tgcttcgccc gctaccccga ccacatgaag
      241 cagcacgact tcttcaagtc cgccatgccc gaaggctacg tccaggagcg caccatctcc
      301 ttcaaggacg acggcagcta caggacccgc gccgaggtga agttcgaggg cgacaccctg
      361 gtgaaccgca tcgagctgaa gggcatcgac ttcaaggagg acggcaacat cctggggcac
      421 aagctggagt acaacatgaa cgcgtgggac gcgtatatca cggccgacaa gcagaagaac
      481 ggcatcaaag cgaacttcaa gatcgagcac aacgtcaagg acggcggcgt gcagctcgcc
      541 gacgcgtacc agcagaacac ccccatcggc gacggctccg tgctgctgcc tgacaaccac
      601 tacctgagct tccagagcaa gctgttcaaa gaccccaacg agcagcgcga tcacatggtc
      661 ctgctggagt tcgttaccgc cgccgggata actcccggca tggacgagct gtacaagtaa
//
