LOCUS       Exported 823 bp ds-DNA linear SYN 18-MAY-2021
DEFINITION  Bacterial expression of mAmetrine (version 1.1) fluorescent protein.
ACCESSION   .
VERSION     .
KEYWORDS    pBad-mAmetrine1.1
SOURCE      synthetic DNA construct
  ORGANISM  synthetic DNA construct
REFERENCE   1 (bases 1 to 823)
  AUTHORS   Ai HW, Hazelwood KL, Davidson MW, Campbell RE
  TITLE     Fluorescent protein FRET pairs for ratiometric imaging of dual
            biosensors.
  JOURNAL   Nat Methods. 2008 May . 5(5):401-3.
  PUBMED    18425137
REFERENCE   2 (bases 1 to 823)
  AUTHORS   .
  TITLE     Direct Submission
  JOURNAL   Exported May 18, 2021 from SnapGene Server 1.1.58
            http://www.snapgene.com
FEATURES             Location/Qualifiers
     source          1..823
                     /organism="synthetic DNA construct"
                     /mol_type="other DNA"
     CDS             85..102
                     /codon_start=1
                     /product="6xHis affinity tag"
                     /label=6xHis
                     /translation="HHHHHH"
     CDS             106..138
                     /codon_start=1
                     /product="leader peptide from bacteriophage T7 gene 10"
                     /label=T7 tag (gene 10 leader)
                     /note="promotes efficient translation in E. coli"
                     /translation="MASMTGGQQMG"
     CDS             142..165
                     /codon_start=1
                     /product="Xpress(TM) epitope tag, including an enterokinase
                     recognition and cleavage site"
                     /label=Xpress(TM) tag
                     /translation="DLYDDDDK"
     primer_bind     complement(226..247)
                     /label=EGFP-N
                     /note="EGFP, reverse primer"
ORIGIN
        1 ctactgagct tttttcgcaa ctctctactg tttctccata cccgtttttt gggctaacag
       61 gaggaattaa ccatgggggg ttctcatcat catcatcatc atggtatggc tagcatgact
      121 ggtggacagc aaatgggtcg ggatctgtac gacgatgacg ataaggatcc gagctcgagc
      181 atggtgagca agggcgagga gctgttcacc ggggtggtgc ccatcctggt cgagctggac
      241 ggcgacgtaa acggccacag gttcagcgtg cgcggcgagg gcgagggcga tgccaccaac
      301 ggcaagctga ccctgaagtt catctgcacc tccggcgagc tgcccgtgcc ctggcccacc
      361 ctcgtgacca ccctgtctta cggcgtgcag tgcttcgccc gctaccccga ccacatgaag
      421 cagcacgact tcttcaagtc cgccatgccc gaaggctacg tccaggagcg caccatctcc
      481 ttcaaggacg acggcagcta caggacccgc gccgaggtga agttcgaggg cgacaccctg
      541 gtgaaccgca tcgagctgaa gggcatcgac ttcaaggagg acggcaacat cctggggcac
      601 aagctggagt acaacatgaa cgcgtgggac gcgtatatca cggccgacaa gcagaagaac
      661 ggcatcaaag cgaacttcaa gatcgaccat anggggnngg nnngnggcct ggcagctcgc
      721 cgacgcgtac cagcagaaca ccccatcggc gacggctcgt gctgctgctg acaccactac
      781 ctgactncag acagtgtcaa aaccnaagac acgcgatact gtc
//
