[The description below was written by a language model from this plasmid's Addgene catalogue record and the feature table of its GenBank file.]
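Description:
pBad-mAmetrine1.1 is a bacterial expression plasmid built on the commercial pBad/His B backbone (about 4.1 kb without insert), carrying a roughly 720 bp coding sequence for mAmetrine1.1, a laboratory-evolved fluorescent protein. It is propagated in E. coli under ampicillin selection and is catalogued as low copy. The pBAD/His vector family generally drives expression from the arabinose-inducible araBAD promoter under AraC control, but neither the promoter nor the origin of replication appears in the catalogue fields or the sequence records held for this plasmid.

The fluorescent protein was cloned between the XhoI and EcoRI sites of the backbone, both of which are retained, with one extra nucleotide added after XhoI to keep the insert in frame with the vector's N-terminal leader. One partial sequence record covers this junction. It shows a 6xHis affinity tag, followed by the T7 gene 10 leader peptide, which promotes efficient translation in E. coli. Next comes an Xpress epitope tag containing an enterokinase recognition and cleavage site, ahead of the start of the fluorescent protein. The expressed product can therefore be purified by metal affinity, detected through the epitope, and in principle freed of its tags by enterokinase. A second record covers only the mAmetrine1.1 open reading frame, annotated as a photostable yellow fluorescent protein with a large Stokes shift that is excitable with violet light. Together these two records span only part of the plasmid.

The depositor notes about 1.5-fold better photostability than the original mAmetrine. The associated work concerns fluorescent protein FRET pairs for ratiometric imaging of dual biosensors. The plasmid itself serves to produce the tagged protein in bacteria.
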