Addgene plasmid #18084: pBad-mAmetrine1.1
Purpose: Bacterial expression of mAmetrine (version 1.1) fluorescent protein
Depositing lab: Robert Campbell. Depositing organization: University of Alberta. Publication: Fluorescent protein FRET pairs for ratiometric imaging of dual biosensors. Ai HW, Hazelwood KL, Davidson MW, Campbell RE. Nat Methods. 2008 May;5(5):401-3. doi: 10.1038/nmeth.1207. PubMed 18425137.
Backbone
  Vector backbone: pBad/His B
  Backbone manufacturer: Invitrogen
  Backbone size w/o insert (bp): 4100
  Vector type: Bacterial Expression
Growth in bacteria
  Bacterial resistance: Ampicillin, 100 μg/mL
  Growth temperature: 37°C
  Growth strain: DH5alpha
  Copy number: Low Copy
Gene/Insert
  Gene/Insert name: mAmetrine1.1 (alt name: mAmetrine1.1 fluorescent proteins)
  Species: evolved fluorescent protein
  Insert size (bp): 720
  Mutation: The fluorescent protein was inserted between XhoI and EcoR1 of pBad/His B. There is an extra 'C' after XhoI to avoid the frameshift.
  Tag / fusion protein: His (N terminal on backbone)
  Cloning method: Restriction Enzyme; 5′ cloning site XhoI (not destroyed); 3′ cloning site EcoRI (not destroyed)
  Sequencing primers: 5′ ATGCCATAGCATTTTTATCC; 3′ GATTTAATCTGTATCAGG
Terms and licenses: Academic/Nonprofit Terms; Industry Terms: Not Available to Industry
Depositor comments: Improved photostability (~1.5x better) compared to mAmetrine (Addgene plasmid 18083)
How to cite: pBad-mAmetrine1.1 was a gift from Robert Campbell (Addgene plasmid # 18084 ; http://n2t.net/addgene:18084 ; RRID:Addgene_18084)
